>Addgene plasmid #123706 | MTK2_014 | addgene full sequence | sequence record 248611 | Addgene NGS Result
CGCAGCGGTCGGGCTGAACGGGGGGTTCGTGCACACAGCCCAGCTTGGAGCGAACGACCTACACCGAACT
GAGATACCTACAGCGTGAGCTATGAGAAAGCGCCACGCTTCCCGAAGGGAGAAAGGCGGACAGGTATCCG
GTAAGCGGCAGGGTCGGAACAGGAGAGCGCACGAGGGAGCTTCCAGGGGGAAACGCCTGGTATCTTTATA
GTCCTGTCGGGTTTCGCCACCTCTGACTTGAGCGTCGATTTTTGTGATGCTCGTCAGGGGGGCGGAGCCT
ATGGAAAAACGCCAGCAACGCGGCCTTTTTACGGTTCCTGGCCTTTTGCTGGCCTTTTGCTCACATGTTC
TTTCCTGCGTTATCCCCTGATTCTGTGGATAACCGTAGTCGGTCTCAAACGGGAGCACTGTCCTCCGAAC
GTCGGAGCACTGTCCTCCGAACGTCGGAGCACTGTCCTCCGAACGTCGGAGCACTGTCCTCCGAACGGAG
CATGTCCTCCGAACGTCGGAGCACTGTCCTCCGAACGACTAGTTAGGCGTGTACGGTGGGAGGCCTATAT
AAGCAGAGCTCGTTTAGTGAACCGTCAGATCGCCTGCAGACGCCATCCACGCTGTTTTGACCTCCATAGA
AGACACCGGGACCGATCCAGCGCCACTATGTGAGACCAGACCAATAAAAAACGCCCGGCGGCAACCGAGC
GTTCTGAACAAATCCAGATGGAGTTCTGAGGTCATTACTGGATCTATCAACAGGAGTCCAAGCGAGCTCG
ATATCAAATTACGCCCCGCCCTGCCACTCATCGCAGTACTGTTGTAATTCATTAAGCATTCTGCCGACAT
GGAAGCCATCACAAACGGCATGATGAACCTGAATCGCCAGCGGCATCAGCACCTTGTCGCCTTGCGTATA
ATATTTGCCCATGGTGAAAACGGGGGCGAAGAAGTTGTCCATATTGGCCACGTTTAAATCAAAACTGGTG
AAACTCACCCAGGGATTGGCTGAAACGAAAAACATATTCTCAATAAACCCTTTAGGGAAATAGGCCAGGT
TTTCACCGTAACACGCCACATCTTGCGAATATATGTGTAGAAACTGCCGGAAATCGTCGTGGTATTCACT
CCAGAGCGATGAAAACGTTTCAGTTTGCTCATGGAAAACGGTGTAACAAGGGTGAACACTATCCCATATC
ACCAGCTCACCGTCTTTCATTGCCATACGAAATTCCGGATGAGCATTCATCAGGCGGGCAAGAATGTGAA
TAAAGGCCGGATAAAACTTGTGCTTATTTTTCTTTACGGTCTTTAAAAAGGCCGTAATATCCAGCTGAAC
GGTCTGGTTATAGGTACATTGAGCAACTGACTGAAATGCCTCAAAATGTTCTTTACGATGCCATTGGGAT
ATATCAACGGTGGTATATCCAGTGATTTTTTTCTCCATTTTAGCTTCCTTAGCTCCTGAAAATCTCGATA
ACTCAAAAAATACGCCCGGTAGTGATCTTATTTCATTATGGTGAAAGTTGGAACCTCTTACGTGCCCGAT
CAATCATGACCAAAATCCCTTAACGTGAGTTTTCGTTCCACTGAGCGTCAGACCCCGTAGAAAAGATCAA
AGGATCTTCTTGAGATCCTTTTTTTCTGCGCGTAATCTGCTGCTTGCAAACAAAAAAACCACCGCTACCA
GCGGTGGTTTGTTTGCCGGATCAAGAGCTACCAACTCTTTTTCCGAAGGTAACTGGCTTCAGCAGAGCGC
AGATACCAAATACTGTTCTTCTAGTGTAGCCGTAGTTAGGCCACCACTTCAAGAACTCTGTAGCACCGCC
TACATACCTCGCTCTGCTAATCCTGTTACCAGTGGCTGCTGCCAGTGGCGATAAGTCGTGTCTTACCGGG
TTGGACTCAAGACGATAGTTACCGGATAAGG
Features (pLannotate 1.2.2; 5 found; start..end, strand, type, name):
    534..570     +  promoter       minimal CMV promoter (fragment): human cytomegalovirus (CMV) immediate early promoter
    674..708     -  terminator     lambda t0 terminator: minimal transcription terminator from phage lambda (Scholtissek and Grosse, 1987)
    782..1438    -  CDS            cat: CAT_ECOLX - Experimental evidence at protein level: Swiss-Prot protein existence level 1. This enzyme is an effector of chloramphenicol resistance in bacteria. From Escherichia coli. This protein is used as a marker in many commonly used cloning vectors, such as pACYC184.
   1439..1536    -  promoter       cat promoter: promoter of the E. coli cat gene encoding chloramphenicol acetyltransferase
   1620..287     +  rep_origin     ori (across the origin): high-copy-number ColE1/pMB1/pBR322/pUC origin of replication
