[The description below was written by a language model from this plasmid's Addgene catalogue record and pLannotate feature annotations shown in this document.]
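Description:
MTK2_014 is a small part plasmid (about 1.9 kb) from the Mammalian Toolkit (MTK), a modular hierarchical cloning system for building genetic circuits in mammalian cells. It is built on the MTK0_027 part-entry backbone and, although catalogued as a mammalian expression vector, it is a storage and donor plasmid for a single regulatory part, not a complete expression construct. It is propagated in E. coli using a ColE1/pUC-type origin of replication and is selected with chloramphenicol. Resistance comes from the cat gene, driven by its native promoter and followed by a lambda t0 terminator. The record lists the copy number as unknown, although the annotated origin belongs to the high-copy family.

The payload is pUAS (miniCMV core), a Type 2 part, the category reserved for promoters in the MTK scheme. The feature table detects only a short fragment of the minimal CMV immediate early promoter. The upstream activating sequence elements implied by the name are not annotated, and their number and arrangement are not stated. Promoters of this design generally have low basal activity, because the minimal core can recruit the transcription machinery but relies on an activator bound at the upstream sites, typically a Gal4 DNA-binding-domain fusion, for strong expression. The insert was cloned through BsmBI sites that were destroyed in the process, as is usual for Golden Gate part domestication. The part is intended to be combined with other MTK part types, such as coding sequences and 3′ elements, to assemble inducible or synthetic-transcription-factor-responsive transcription units.
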