Addgene plasmid #123706: MTK2_014
Purpose: Encodes pUAS (miniCMV core) as a Type 2 part to be used in the MTK system
Depositing lab: Hana El-Samad. Depositing organization: University of California, San Francisco (UCSF). Publication: A Toolkit for Rapid Modular Construction of Biological Circuits in Mammalian Cells. Fonseca JP, Bonny AR, Kumar GR, Ng AH, Town J, Wu QC, Aslankoohi E, Chen SY, Dods G, Harrigan P, Osimiri LC, Kistler AL, El-Samad H. ACS Synth Biol. 2019 Nov 15;8(11):2593-2606. doi: 10.1021/acssynbio.9b00322. Epub 2019 Nov 5. PubMed 31686495.
Backbone
  Vector backbone: MTK0_027
  Vector type: Mammalian Expression
Growth in bacteria
  Bacterial resistance: Chloramphenicol, 25 μg/mL
  Growth temperature: 37°C
  Growth strain: DH5alpha
  Copy number: Unknown
Gene/Insert
  Gene/Insert name: pUAS (mini CMV)
  Cloning method: Restriction Enzyme; 5′ cloning site BsmBI (destroyed during cloning); 3′ cloning site BsmBI (destroyed during cloning)
Terms and licenses: Academic/Nonprofit Terms; Industry Terms: Not Available to Industry
Depositor comments: Type 2 parts are promoters in the MTK Please visit https://www.biorxiv.org/content/10.1101/506188v2 for BioRxiv preprint
How to cite: MTK2_014 was a gift from Hana El-Samad (Addgene plasmid # 123706 ; http://n2t.net/addgene:123706 ; RRID:Addgene_123706)
